>Addgene plasmid #133516 | pAV0772 | addgene full sequence | sequence record 263775 | Addgene NGS Result
TCGCGCGTTTCGGTGATGACGGTGAAAACCTCTGACACATGCAGCTCCCGGAGACGGTCACAGCTTGTCT
GTAAGCGGATGCCGGGAGCAGACAAGCCCGTCAGGGCGCGTCAGCGGGTGTTGGCGGGTGTCGGGGCTGG
CTTAACTATGCGGCATCAGAGCAGATTGTACTGAGAGTGCACCATAACCGGGAGAATCCTGAATAATGTG
CTGTGAAGCAGTTGAAAGAAAATTAAAGAACCCAATATAATATGCTATAAAGCAATCAAAAAATAATAGT
AAGAAACCCAAATAAAACCCCGTTGACCATGTTCCCAATTAAATTAACGCATATTAATGCAAAAAATGCA
ATATTAAGACTAGTTATTAAACCGATAATTAGTCTTCAATTATTAAAAGATGTAGTTGATTTGTATTATC
TTTCAATTGCTAATTCTAAATATATTGGAGAATTCAATGAGTTTATGCATTGAAGTTTAAGATAACATTG
GCGCTGATTGCAGCAAAAGTAATCACGCATATAGCTGTAGGACCAAAACGATCATCATATCGGACCGCAT
TATGTTTAAACGTTGCTTTATATATGGATAACGACATATACATTTATTTCTTGAAAAAATAGCAAAGCTA
TATTGATTTTAGCGTATGCTGCTTTAAAGTTGCATTTCACAATGCTTGGAAATGTAACGATGACAGAATT
AATACGATGCAAAACTCAAATAATAAACTGCGCACTAACTCACTACAATAAACAACTTTGAAAAAAAGAT
TCGTTTTTTCAACATTTACCATCTCATTAAGCTGAGCTGCCAAGGTATATACATACTTCATCGAATATGA
GCGAAAAACAGGTTGTAGGGATCCTTGGAGGTGGTCAATTGGGCCGAATGATGGTAGAGGCAGCCCATCG
CTTAAACATCAAATGCATCATCTTGGATGCAGCAAATTCTCCTGCCAAACAAATTGATGGAGGACGTGAG
CACATTGATGCATCATTTACTGACCCCGATGCAATTGTTGAACTGTCTAAGAAGTGCACGTTATTAACAA
CTGAAATTGAGCATATTAACACTGATGCCTTGGCAGCCGTTACGAAATCTGTTGCTGTTGAACCCTCTCC
TGCAACTCTGCGATGCATTCAAGACAAATATCTTCAAAAACAGCATTTACAGGTTTTTAAGATTGCACTT
CCTGAATTTTGCGATGCACCTGACCAGGAAAGTGTTGAAAAAGCAGGCCAAGAGTTTGGTTATCCTTTTG
TACTGAAAAGTAAAACATTGGCTTACGACGGTCGTGGAAATTACGTTGTTCATCAACCATCTGAGATTCC
TACTGCCATCAAAGCACTTGGTGATCGTCCGCTTTATGTTGAAAAGTTCGTTCCTTTCTCCATGGAAATT
GCAGTGATGGTAGTACGCAGTTTAGACGGAAAAGTTTATGCTTATCCTACAACTGAGACCATTCAAAAGG
ATAATGTTTGTCATTTAGTATATGCCCCTGCTCGTCTTCCCTTCTCAATTCAACAGCGTGCTCAAACCCT
TGCCATGGATGCGGTGCGCACTTTTGAAGGCGCTGGTATATATGGTGTAGAGATGTTTGTTTTGCAAGAT
GGTGAGACCATTTTACTCAACGAAATTGCTCCTCGGCCTCACAATTCAGGTCACTACACCATTGAAGCTT
GCCCAACTTCTCAGTTTGAAGCTCACTTACGGGCCATATGTGGTCTTCCTTTCAGCGAAATCAACACCCA
ACTCTCGACTTCCACAACTCATGCGTTGATGGTAAATATTTTAGGTACTGATGATCCTGATTATGTTTCA
AAGATCGCTAAACGTTCTCTGTCCATTCCCGGTGCAACTTTGCATCTTTATGGTAAAGCTGAATCTAGAA
AGGGTCGCAAGATGGGACACGTTACCATCATTTCTGATTCACCTCAAGAATGTGAACGTAGGTATCAGAT
GCTTCTTGACGTCAAAGATCCTGTCGAATCACCTGTTGTTGGTATTATCATGGGTTCGGATTCTGATTTA
AGCAAGATGAAAGATGCTGCCGTCATTTTAGATGAATTCAAGGTGCCTTACGAACTTACTATTGTTTCAG
CTCACCGCACACCAGATCGCATGGTTACTTATGCTCGTACCGCAGCTTCAAGAGGGTTGCGTGTGATTAT
TGCTGGTGCTGGTGGTGCCGCTCATTTGCCTGGTATGGTTGCTGCAATGACACCTCTTCCAGTAATCGGC
GTTCCTGTAAAAGGAAGCACTCTTGACGGAGTTGACTCTCTTCACTCTATTGTTCAGATGCCTCGAGGTG
TCCCTGTCGCCACTGTTGCTATCAATAATAGCCAAAATGCCGGTATTTTAGCCTGTCGTATACTTGCTAC
ATTTCAACCCTCCCTTTTGGCTGCTATGGAGAGCTTTATGGACAATATGAAAGAGATTGTTTTAGAAAAG
GCTGATAAATTAGAAAAAGTTGGTTGGAAAAATTATTCTGCATAGGCGACCATAGACATAACTGTTAAAT
GATTTTGCTTGCTTTTTGTTTTAAATAATATTTTATTTTGAAATTCTAGATTGTAAAATGTATTCTAAAA
AGTGATTAAAAATTAAAAATAAAAACCCCCCGAATAATGTGCTGCGACGCAGCTAGGGCGGTGTGAAATA
CCGCACAGATGCGTAAGGAGAAAATACCGCATCAGGAAATTGTAAGCGTTAATATTTTGTTAAAATTCGC
GTTAAATTTTTGTTAAATCAGCTCATTTTTTAACCAATAGGCCGAAATCGGCAAAATCCCTTATAAATCA
AAAGAATAGACCGAGATAGGGT
[37 nt withheld, positions 2823-2859]
AAAGAACGTGGACTCCAACGTCAAAGG
[49 nt withheld, positions 2887-2935]
T
[91 nt withheld, positions 2937-3027]
G
[124 nt withheld, positions 3029-3152]
CCATTCGCCATTCAGGCTGCGCAACTGTTGGGAAGGGCGATCGGTGCGGGCCTCTTCGCTATTACGCCAG
CTGGCGAAAGGGGGATGTGCTGCAAGGCGATTAAGTTGGGTAACGCCAGGGTTTTCCCAGTCACGACGTT
GTAAAACGACGGCCAGTGAGCGCGCGTAATACGACTCACTATAGGGCGAATTGGGTACCGGGCCCAAATA
AATCAAAACTTTTTCCGCGTAACTCTAGTATAAGCCGGAACAAGGCTAAGAAACAAATAAATGCAACGTT
TTTATATTTCGATCTATCAAATCCTCAATTACGGAAGGGCAATTAGTAGCGACACAAGAGATATACGCTG
CTGACAAGTTTTTCGTCGTAATAAAAGAGCTTTTGAAGAGAAAAAAATTACGGCGGAGCGTTGCAATTCG
TTATATATAATGTGCTATGCATAAACTCTACTTTTGCTAGGAATTCTCCTTGCCCTTATGTAATATTTTA
TATACTTTTAAAAAGATTTACATGAGGATATACCTGTTCTATAAAGGAGCACATGTTGAGTTTTAATGGA
AATTTACCAATCCAATCTTTCACTTACAAATTGAGAAAATAAAAGGTGAAATTGATGAAGATCCTAATCT
TTTTATGATTAGAAAGCTTAAAACACCTGACTGAGTAAGCTTCTTTTTGCAAGCAATGCATTATTTTAAT
GTCTATTTACATGTTTAGCATACTTCCTTCCGTATCATCAATAAATATCGTTAGACTTCTTTATTAAGGA
ATTGTTTTGATTAAGTGTACACCGCACTTCACTACAAACCAAACACCAAAAACCTCGTAGAAACCCTGGA
AAGACGTTCGAATTAATTAAAATGTCCAAGGGTGAAGAGCTATTTACTGGGGTTGTACCCATTTTGGTAG
AACTGGACGGAGATGTAAACGGACATAAATTCTCTGTTAGAGGTGAGGGCGAAGGCGATGCCACCAATGG
TAAATTGACTCTGAAGTTTATATGCACTACGGGTAAATTACCTGTTCCTTGGCCAACCCTAGTAACAACT
TTGACATATGGTGTTCAATGTTTCTCAAGATACCCAGACCATATGAAAAGGCATGATTTCTTTAAAAGTG
CTATGCCAGAAGGCTACGTGCAAGAGAGAACTATCTCCTTTAAGGATGACGGTACGTATAAAACACGAGC
AGAAGTGAAATTCGAAGGGGATACACTAGTTAATCGCATCGAATTAAAGGGTATAGACTTTAAGGAAGAT
GGTAATATTCTCGGCCATAAACTTGAGTATAATTTCAACTCGCATAATGTGTACATTACAGCTGACAAAC
AAAAGAACGGAATTAAAGCGAATTTTAAAATCAGGCACAACGTCGAAGATGGGTCTGTTCAACTTGCCGA
TCATTATCAGCAAAACACCCCTATTGGTGATGGTCCAGTCTTGTTACCCGATAATCACTACTTAAGCACA
CAGTCTAGATTGTCAAAAGATCCGAATGAAAAGCGTGATCACATGGTTTTATTGGAATTTGTCACCGCTG
CAGGAATAACTCACGGAATGGACGAGCTTTATAAGGTCGACATGAGAGAGATCATTTCCATTCACGTTGG
CCAAGCAGGAACTCAAATCGGAAATGCTTGTTGGGAACTGTATTGTTTAGAACATGGTATTCAACCAAAT
GGTTACATGAATCCTGAGACTGCATCCCAAAATAGTGATGGCGGGTTTTCTACTTTTTTCTCAGAAACTG
GTCAAGGAAAATACGTTCCTAGAAGTATTTATGTAGATCTTGAACCGAATGTGATCGACCAAGTTCGTAC
TGGCCCATACCGTGATCTTTTCCATCCAGAGCAATTAATTACGGGCAAGGAAGATGCATCAAACAATTAT
GCTCGTGGTCACTACACTGTTGGAAAAGAGCTGGTTGATGAAGTAACTGACAAGATTCGTCGTATTGCCG
ATAATTGCTCCGGCCTTCAGGGCTTTCTCGTCTTCCATTCGTTTGGAGGTGGTACCGGTTCAGGCTTTGG
TGCCCTTTTACTTGAACGCTTGGCCATGGAATACACGAAAAAATCAAAGCTTCAATTTTCTGTGTATCCG
GCTCCTCAAGTTAGTACTTCTGTAGTTGAACCTTATAACTCCGTTTTGACTACCCATGCTACGTTGGACC
TTGCTGACTGTACATTTATGGTTGACAACGAATCGTGCTATGATATTTGCCGTAGAAACTTAGATATTGA
GCGTCCTTCCTATGAGAATCTCAATAGATTGATCGCTCAGGTTGTTTCTTCCATCACCGCCTCTCTTCGC
TTCGAGGGCAGCTTGAATGTTGATTTGGCAGAATTCCAAACGAATTTGGTACCTTATCCTCGTATTCATT
TCCCTCTCGTCACTTATGCACCAATTGTTAGTGCCGCCAAGGCCTTCCATGAATCTAACAGCGTTCAAGA
AATCACCAATCAATGTTTTGAACCCTACAACCAAATGGTTAAATGTGATCCTCGTGCCGGTCGCTACATG
GCAACGTGTTTGCTGTATCGTGGTGATGTTATCCCTCGCGATGTTCAAGCTGCTGTAACGACCATTAAGG
CCAAGCGTACAATTCAGTTCGTTGACTGGTGTCCTACTGGATTCAAAATCGGTATTTGTGATCGTCCACC
CCAACACATTGAAGGTAGTGAAATTGCTAAGGTTGACCGTGCCGTCTGTATGCTCTCCAATACTACCTCT
ATTGCGGAGGCTTGGTCAAGGCTCGATCACAAATTTGATCTCATGTATAGCAAGCGTGCTTTTGTTCATT
GGTATGTTGGTGAAGGTATGGAAGAAGGCGAGTTTTCTGAAGCTCGTGAGGATCTTGCTGCTCTTGAACG
CGATTATGAGGAAGTTGGTCAAGATTCGATGGAAGTCGATTACATGGAAGAAGAGTACTAAAGAATTTCG
TTTATATGCTTTAAAGATTTTCATTTAATAACCTTCTTTTATACGTATTATATTTTTTTTTTACTTTTTC
TCAATCTCTCTCACACTCTCTACATGACATATACAAAATTGCTAATACTACTTTTCTTTTACCTTACAAA
TGTTGCAATCGGTGAACGCTGTCAAAGTTTATTCACAATAACTAGAAGTATAAATTTTCTTTTGACATTC
CCATGCAACTATGCATTCCATTCCTTTACGTGTCTTTCTTTCTGGTTGCATCGTCATTAGATTAAACTTG
TGCTATTATGGTTGCAACCACTTGTTTACTGCACTCTTTTTTGGTTCTACAGCTTTCCCCGATTAGTTTA
CATTTTCAATACCCATATTTTTTTATCCTATTAGATATCCGTAAACTGTTTTGAAACTAATTTCTCTTCC
GAGTCGTGTTAAGAATAGAAATAGCCGTTTAACACTTGCGTAAGCATATACTTTCTGTTTGTAAAGCTTG
GGGATATTTAATTGGAATTTTTTGTATATAATAATTGTGAGATTGCTAAACGAAATAATGTGAGCTCGTT
TAGCTTGCCTCGTCCCCGCCGGGTCACCCGGCCAGCGACATGGAGGCCCAGAATACCCTCCTTGACAGTC
TTGACGTGCGCAGCTCAGGGGCATGATGTGACTGTCGCCCGTACATTTAGCCCATACATCCCCATGTATA
ATCATTTGCATCCATACATTTTGATGGCCGCACGGCGCGAAGCAAAAATTACGGCTCCTCGCTGCGGACC
TGCGAGCAGGGAAACGCTCCCCTCACAGACGCGTTGAATTGTCCCCACGCCGCGCCCCTGTAGAGAAATA
TAAAAGGTTAGGATTTGCCACTGAGGTTCTTCTTTCATATACTTCCTTTTAAAATCTTGCTAGGATACAG
TTCTCACATCACATCCGAACATAAACAACCATGGGTAAAAAGCCTGAACTCACCGCGACGTCTGTCGAGA
AGTTTCTGATCGAAAAGTTCGACAGCGTCTCCGACCTGATGCGGCTCTCGGAGGGCGAAGAATCTCGTGC
TTTCAGCTTCGATGTAGGAGGGCGTGGATATGTCCTGCGGGTAAATAGCTGCGCCGATGGTTTCTACAAA
GATCGTTATGTTTATCGGCACTTTGCATCGGCCGCGCTCCCGATTCCGGAAGTGCTTGACATTGGGGAAT
TCAGCGAGAGCCTGACCTATTGCATCTCCCGCCGTGCACAGGGTGTCACGTTGCAAGACCTGCCTGAAAC
CGAACTGCCCGCTGTTCTGCAGCCGGTCGCGGAGGCCATGGATGCGATCGCTGCGGCCGATCTTAGCCAG
ACGAGCGGGTTCGGCCCATTCGGACCGCAAGGAATCGGTCAATACACTACATGGCGTGATTTCATATGCG
CGATTGCTGATCCCCATGTGTATCACTGGCAAACTGTGATGGACGACACCGTCGGTGCGTCCGTCGCGCA
GGCTCTCGATGAGCTGATGCTTTGGGCCGAGGACTGCCCCGAAGTCCGGCACCTCGTGCACGCGGATTTC
GGCTCCAACAATGTCCTGACGGACAATGGCCGCATAACAGCGGTCATTGACTGGAGCGAGGCGATGTTCG
GGGATTCCCAATACGAGGTCGCCAACATCTTCTTCTGGAGGCCGTGGTTGGCTTGTATGGAGCAGCAGAC
GCGCTACTTCGAGCGGAGGCATCCGGAGCTTGCAGGATCGCCGCGGCTCCGGGCGTATATGCTCCGCATT
GGTCTTGACCAACTCTATCAGAGCTTGGTTGACGGCAATTTCGATGATGCAGCTTGGGCGCAGGGTCGAT
GCGACGCAATCGTCCGATCCGGAGCCGGGACTGTCGGGCGTACACAAATCGCCCGCAGAAGCGCGGCCGT
CTGGACCGATGGCTGTGTAGAAGTACTCGCCGATAGTGGAAACCGACGCCCCAGCACTCGTCCGAGGGCA
AAGGAATAATCAGTACTGACAATAAAAAGATTCTTGTTTTCAAGAACTTGTCATTTGTATAGTTTTTTTA
TATTGTAGTTGTTCTATTTTAATCAAATGTTAGCGTGATTTATATTTTTTTTCGCCTCGACATCATCTGC
CCAGATGCGAAGTTAAGTGCGCAGAAAGTAATATCATGCGTCAATCGTATGTGAATGCTGGTCGCTATAC
TGCTGTCGATTCGATACTAACGCCGCCATCCACCTGCAGGTAATCACGTGCCAGCTTTTGTTCCCTTTAG
TGAGGGTTAATTGCGCGCTTGGCGTAATCATGGTCATAGCTGTTTCCTGTGTGAAATTGTTATCCGCTCA
CAATTCCACACAACATACGAGCCGGAAGCATAAAGTGTAAAGCCTGGGGTGCCTAATGAGTGAGCTAACT
CACATTAATTGCGTTGCGCTCACTGCCCGCTTTCCAGTCGGGAAACCTGTCGTGCCAGCTGCATTAATGA
ATCGGCCAACGCGCGGGGAGAGGCGGTTTGCGTATTGGGCGCTCTTCCGCTTCCTCGCTCACTGACTCGC
TGCGCTCGGTCGTTCGGCTGCGGCGAGCGGTATCAGCTCACTCAAAGGCGGTAATACGGTTATCCACAGA
ATCAGGGGATAACGCAGGAAAGAACATGTGAGCAAAAGGCCAGCAAAAGGCCAGGAACCGTAAAAAGGCC
GCGTTGCTGGCGTTTTTCCATAGGCTCCGCCCCCCTGACGAGCATCACAAAAATCGACGCTCAAGTCAGA
GGTGGCGAAACCCGACAGGACTATAAAGATACCAGGCGTTTCCCCCTGGAAGCTCCCTCGTGCGCTCTCC
TGTTCCGACCCTGCCGCTTACCGGATACCTGTCCGCCTTTCTCCCTTCGGGAAGCGTGGCGCTTTCTCAT
AGCTCACGCTGTAGGTATCTCAGTTCGGTGTAGGTCGTTCGCTCCAAGCTGGGCTGTGTGCACGAACCCC
CCGTTCAGCCCGACCGCTGCGCCTTATCCGGTAACTATCGTCTTGAGTCCAACCCGGTAAGACACGACTT
ATCGCCACTGGCAGCAGCCACTGGTAACAGGATTAGCAGAGCGAGGTATGTAGGCGGTGCTACAGAGTTC
TTGAAGTGGTGGCCTAACTACGGCTACACTAGAAGAACAGTATTTGGTATCTGCGCTCTGCTGAAGCCAG
TTACCTTCGGAAAAAGAGTTGGTAGCTCTTGATCCGGCAAACAAACCACCGCTGGTAGCGGTGGTTTTTT
TGTTTGCAAGCAGCAGATTACGCGCAGAAAAAAAGGATCTCAAGAAGATCCTTTGATCTTTTCTACGGGG
TCTGACGCTCAGTGGAACGAAAACTCACGTTAAGGGATTTTGGTCATGAGATTATCAAAAAGGATCTTCA
CCTAGATCCTTTTAAATTAAAAATGAAGTTTTAAATCAATCTAAAGTATATATGAGTAAACTTGGTCTGA
CAGTTACCAATGCTTAATCAGTGAGGCACCTATCTCAGCGATCTGTCTATTTCGTTCATCCATAGTTGCC
TGACTCCCCGTCGTGTAGATAACTACGATACGGGAGGGCTTACCATCTGGCCCCAGTGCTGCAATGATAC
CGCGAGACCCACGCTCACCGGCTCCAGATTTATCAGCAATAAACCAGCCAGCCGGAAGGGCCGAGCGCAG
AAGTGGTCCTGCAACTTTATCCGCCTCCATCCAGTCTATTAATTGTTGCCGGGAAGCTAGAGTAAGTAGT
TCGCCAGTTAATAGTTTGCGCAACGTTGTTGCCATTGCTACAGGCATCGTGGTGTCACGCTCGTCGTTTG
GTATGGCTTCATTCAGCTCCGGTTCCCAACGATCAAGGCGAGTTACATGATCCCCCATGTTGTGCAAAAA
AGCGGTTAGCTCCTTCGGTCCTCCGATCGTTGTCAGAAGTAAGTTGGCCGCAGTGTTATCACTCATGGTT
ATGGCAGCACTGCATAATTCTCTTACTGTCATGCCATCCGTAAGATGCTTTTCTGTGACTGGTGAGTACT
CAACCAAGTCATTCTGAGAATAGTGTATGCGGCGACCGAGTTGCTCTTGCCCGGCGTCAATACGGGATAA
TACCGCGCCACATAGCAGAACTTTAAAAGTGCTCATCATTGGAAAACGTTCTTCGGGGCGAAAACTCTCA
AGGATCTTACCGCTGTTGAGATCCAGTTCGATGTAACCCACTCGTGCACCCAACTGATCTTCAGCATCTT
TTACTTTCACCAGCGTTTCTGGGTGAGCAAAAACAGGAAGGCAAAATGCCGCAAAAAAGGGAATAAGGGC
GACACGGAAATGTTGAATACTCATACTCTTCCTTTTTCAATATTATTGAAGCATTTATCAGGGTTATTGT
CTCATGAGCGGATACATATTTGAATGTATTTAGAAAAATAAACAAATAGGGGTTCCGCGCACATTTCCCC
GAAAAGTGCCACCTGACGTCTAAGAAACCATTATTATCATGACATTAACCTATAAAAATAGGCGTATCAC
GAGGCCCTTTCGTC
Features (pLannotate 1.2.2; 20 found; start..end, strand, type, name):
    137..186     +  misc_feature   bom (fragment): basis of mobility region from pBR322
    466..567     -  CDS            vtc4 (fragment): VTC4_SCHPO - Experimental evidence at protein level: Swiss-Prot protein existence level 1. Component of the vacuolar transporter chaperone (VTC) complex, which plays a role in vacuolar membrane fusion. From Schizosaccharomyces pombe (strain 972 / ATCC 24843) (Fission yeast).
    837..2492    +  CDS            ade6: PUR6_SCHPO - Also known as min1. Protein inferred from homology: Swiss-Prot protein existence level 3. From Schizosaccharomyces pombe (strain 972 / ATCC 24843) (Fission yeast).
   2648..2696    +  misc_feature   bom (fragment): basis of mobility region from pBR322
   2724..3152    -  rep_origin     f1 ori (sequence partly withheld): f1 bacteriophage origin of replication; arrow indicates direction of (+) strand synthesis
   3156..3311    -  CDS            lacZα (fragment): LacZα fragment of β-galactosidase; lacZ fragment
   3319..3337    +  promoter       T7 promoter: promoter for bacteriophage T7 RNA polymerase
   4014..4727    +  CDS            Superfolder GFP: Superfolder GFP is a basic (constitutively fluorescent) green fluorescent protein published in 2005, derived from Aequorea victoria. It is reported to be a very rapidly-maturing weak dimer.
   4734..6080    +  CDS            tub1: TBA2_SCHPO - Also known as alp2, atb2. Experimental evidence at protein level: Swiss-Prot protein existence level 1. Tubulin is the major constituent of microtubules. It binds two moles of GTP, one at an exchangeable site on the beta chain and one at a non-exchangeable site on the alpha chain. From Schizosaccharomyces pombe (strain 972 / ATCC 24843) (Fission yeast).
   6689..8264    +  gene           hphMX6: yeast selectable marker conferring hygromycin resistance
   8067..8264    +  terminator     TEF terminator: Ashbya gossypii TEF terminator
   8326..8344    -  promoter       T3 promoter: promoter for bacteriophage T3 RNA polymerase
   8389..8405    -  protein_bind   lac operator: The lac repressor binds to the lac operator to inhibit transcription in E. coli. This inhibition can be relieved by adding lactose or isopropyl-β-D-thiogalactopyranoside (IPTG). lac repressor encoded by lacI
   8413..8443    -  promoter       lac promoter: promoter for the E. coli lac operon
   8458..8479    -  protein_bind   CAP binding site: CAP binding activates transcription in the presence of cAMP. E. coli catabolite activator protein
   8492..8584    -  CDS            lacI (fragment): lac repressor; lacI; The lac repressor binds to the lac operator to inhibit transcription in E. coli. This inhibition can be relieved by adding lactose or isopropyl-β-D-thiogalactopyranoside (IPTG).
   8767..9355    -  rep_origin     ori: high-copy-number ColE1/pMB1/pBR322/pUC origin of replication
   9526..10386   -  CDS            AmpR: β-lactamase; bla; confers resistance to ampicillin, carbenicillin, and related antibiotics
  10387..10491   -  promoter       AmpR promoter: bla
  10586..35      +  CDS            rop (fragment) (across the origin): Rop protein, which maintains plasmids at low copy number; rop
