[The description below was written by a language model from this plasmid's Addgene catalogue record and pLannotate feature annotations shown in this document.]
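Description:
pAV0772 is a fission yeast (Schizosaccharomyces pombe) stable integration vector built on the pAde6(PmeI) backbone (pAV0356), belonging to a toolbox of single-copy integrating plasmids. In E. coli it is maintained through a high-copy ColE1/pUC-type origin and selected with ampicillin via the β-lactamase gene. A pBluescript-like region contributes an f1 origin, lacZα and lac promoter/operator remnants, and flanking T7 and T3 promoters. No yeast replication origin is annotated, consistent with a plasmid meant to integrate into the chromosome. The annotated ade6 coding sequence, with an adjacent fragment of the neighbouring vtc4 gene, supplies homology to the ade6 locus. The backbone name suggests that a PmeI site is used to linearise the plasmid for targeted integration there, although the site itself is not annotated in the feature table.

The payload is an N-terminal fusion of superfolder GFP, a rapidly maturing green fluorescent protein, to the atb2 coding sequence. According to the insert name, it is expressed from the native atb2 promoter and followed by the atb2 terminator; these regulatory regions are not separately annotated. Downstream lies an hphMX6 cassette, ending in the Ashbya gossypii TEF terminator, which confers hygromycin resistance for selecting yeast transformants. The catalogue purpose describes the tagged protein as beta-tubulin, whereas the feature annotation identifies atb2 (tub1/alp2) as an alpha-tubulin, TBA2. The record does not resolve this discrepancy. In either case, the fusion incorporates into microtubules, and the construct is intended as a fluorescent marker for live-cell imaging of the microtubule cytoskeleton in S. pombe.
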