Addgene plasmid #133516: pAV0772
Purpose: Expression of sfGFP tagged beta-tubulin to monitor microtubules
Depositing lab: Sophie Martin. Depositing organization: Universite de Lausanne (UNIL). Publication: A toolbox of stable integration vectors in the fission yeast Schizosaccharomyces pombe. Vjestica A, Marek M, Nkosi PJ, Merlini L, Liu G, Berard M, Billault-Chaumartin I, Martin SG. J Cell Sci. 2020 Jan 8;133(1). pii: jcs.240754. doi: 10.1242/jcs.240754. PubMed 31801797.
Backbone
  Vector backbone: pAde6PmeI(pAV0356)
  Vector type: Yeast Expression
Growth in bacteria
  Bacterial resistance: Ampicillin, 100 μg/mL
  Growth temperature: 37°C
  Growth strain: DH5alpha
  Copy number: High Copy
Gene/Insert
  Gene/Insert name: pAde6(PmeI)-p(atb2)-sfGFP-atb2-terminator(atb2)-hphMX
  Species: S. pombe (fission yeast)
  Cloning method: Unknown
Terms and licenses: Academic/Nonprofit Terms; Industry Terms: Not Available to Industry
Depositor comments: Please see the Resource Information section for an annotated Genbank file.
How to cite: pAV0772 was a gift from Sophie Martin (Addgene plasmid # 133516 ; http://n2t.net/addgene:133516 ; RRID:Addgene_133516)
